Addgene plasmid #72515: pJK539
Purpose: Produces Acetobacter aceti 1023 formylglycinamidine ribonucleotide synthetase large subunit (AaPurL)
Depositing lab: T. J. Kappock. Depositing organization: Purdue University.
Backbone
  Vector backbone: pET23a
  Backbone size w/o insert (bp): 3666
  Total vector size (bp): 5795
  Vector type: Bacterial Expression
Growth in bacteria
  Bacterial resistance: Ampicillin, 100 μg/mL
  Growth temperature: 37°C
  Growth strain: DH5alpha
  Copy number: High Copy
Gene/Insert
  Gene/Insert name: formylglycinamidine ribonucleotide synthetase, large subunit (alt names: purL; AZ09_06390)
  Species: Acetobacter aceti 1023
  GenBank ID: KDE20461
  Promoter: T7
  Cloning method: Restriction Enzyme; 5′ cloning site NdeI (not destroyed); 3′ cloning site XhoI (not destroyed)
  Sequencing primers: 5′ T7 promoter; 3′ T7 terminator
Terms and licenses: Academic/Nonprofit Terms; Industry Terms: Not Available to Industry
Depositor comments: Contains silent HindIII site at Leu248.
How to cite: pJK539 was a gift from T. J. Kappock (Addgene plasmid # 72515 ; http://n2t.net/addgene:72515 ; RRID:Addgene_72515)
