[The description below was written by a language model from this plasmid's Addgene catalogue record and pLannotate feature annotations shown in this document.]
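Description:
pJK539 is a bacterial expression plasmid built on the pET23a backbone for producing the large subunit of formylglycinamidine ribonucleotide synthetase (PurL, here AaPurL) from Acetobacter aceti strain 1023. The purL coding sequence was inserted between the NdeI and XhoI sites, both of which remain intact, giving a total size of 5,795 bp. Expression is driven by the bacteriophage T7 promoter together with the efficient T7 gene 10 ribosome binding site, and transcription ends at the T7 terminator, so protein production requires a host that supplies T7 RNA polymerase. The depositor notes that the insert carries a silent HindIII site at the Leu248 codon.

The plasmid is maintained in E. coli through a ColE1/pMB1-type origin and selected with ampicillin via the β-lactamase gene and its native promoter. An f1 origin is also present, along with pBR322-derived bom and rop annotations; the record lists the plasmid as high copy. The automated annotation identifies the insert by homology to Bacillus subtilis PurL, the component of the three-subunit FGAM synthase complex (with PurQ and PurS) that uses ammonia derived from glutamine to convert FGAR to FGAM in an ATP-dependent step of purine biosynthesis. A short histidine-tag sequence is annotated downstream of the matched purL region, as is usual for the pET23a XhoI site, but the record lists no tag and does not say whether the insert ends in a stop codon, so it is unclear whether the expressed protein is His-tagged. The small SET1 fragment annotated just before the terminator is probably a homology hit to backbone sequence, not a functional fusion. The construct is suited to recombinant production of AaPurL for biochemical or structural study.
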