Features (pLannotate 1.2.2; 13 found; start..end, strand, type, name):
     12..467     +  rep_origin     f1 ori (sequence partly withheld): f1 bacteriophage origin of replication; arrow indicates direction of (+) strand synthesis
    494..598     +  promoter       AmpR promoter: bla
    599..1459    +  CDS            AmpR: β-lactamase; bla; confers resistance to ampicillin, carbenicillin, and related antibiotics
   1630..2218    +  rep_origin     ori: high-copy-number ColE1/pMB1/pBR322/pUC origin of replication
   2404..2546    -  misc_feature   bom: basis of mobility region from pBR322
   2648..2839    -  CDS            rop: Rop protein, which maintains plasmids at low copy number; rop
   2856..3236    +  CDS            YPB1_ECOLX: Protein predicted: Swiss-Prot protein existence level 4. From Escherichia coli.
   3348..3366    +  promoter       T7 promoter: promoter for bacteriophage T7 RNA polymerase
   3398..3420    +  RBS            RBS: efficient ribosome binding site from bacteriophage T7 gene 10 (Olins and Rangwala, 1989)
   3449..5464    +  CDS            purL (fragment): PURL_BACSU - Experimental evidence at protein level: Swiss-Prot protein existence level 1. Part of the phosphoribosylformylglycinamidine synthase complex involved in the purines biosynthetic pathway. Catalyzes the ATP-dependent conversion of formylglycinamide ribonucleotide (FGAR) and glutamine to yield formylglycinamidine ribonucleotide (FGAM) and glutamate. The FGAM synthase complex is composed of three subunits. PurQ produces an ammonia molecule by converting glutamine to glutamate. PurL transfers the ammonia molecule to FGAR to form FGAM in an ATP- dependent manner. PurS interacts with Pur
   5639..5656    +  CDS            9xHis (fragment): 9xHis affinity tag
   5666..5715    +  CDS            SET1 (fragment): solubility-enhancement tag derived from T7 phage gene 10B
   5723..5770    +  terminator     T7 terminator: transcription terminator for bacteriophage T7 RNA polymerase
>Addgene plasmid #72515 | pJK539 | depositor full sequence | sequence record 132543 | pJK539 sequence 5795 bps
TGGCGAATGGG
[124 nt withheld, positions 12-135]
C
[91 nt withheld, positions 137-227]
A
[49 nt withheld, positions 229-277]
CCTTTGACGTTGGAGTCCACGTTCTTT
[37 nt withheld, positions 305-341]
ACCCTATCTCGGTCTATTCTTTTGATTTATAAGGGATTTTGCCGATTTCGGCCTATTGGTTAAAAAATGA
GCTGATTTAACAAAAATTTAACGCGAATTTTAACAAAATATTAACGTTTACAATTTCAGGTGGCACTTTT
CGGGGAAATGTGCGCGGAACCCCTATTTGTTTATTTTTCTAAATACATTCAAATATGTATCCGCTCATGA
GACAATAACCCTGATAAATGCTTCAATAATATTGAAAAAGGAAGAGTATGAGTATTCAACATTTCCGTGT
CGCCCTTATTCCCTTTTTTGCGGCATTTTGCCTTCCTGTTTTTGCTCACCCAGAAACGCTGGTGAAAGTA
AAAGATGCTGAAGATCAGTTGGGTGCACGAGTGGGTTACATCGAACTGGATCTCAACAGCGGTAAGATCC
TTGAGAGTTTTCGCCCCGAAGAACGTTTTCCAATGATGAGCACTTTTAAAGTTCTGCTATGTGGCGCGGT
ATTATCCCGTATTGACGCCGGGCAAGAGCAACTCGGTCGCCGCATACACTATTCTCAGAATGACTTGGTT
GAGTACTCACCAGTCACAGAAAAGCATCTTACGGATGGCATGACAGTAAGAGAATTATGCAGTGCTGCCA
TAACCATGAGTGATAACACTGCGGCCAACTTACTTCTGACAACGATCGGAGGACCGAAGGAGCTAACCGC
TTTTTTGCACAACATGGGGGATCATGTAACTCGCCTTGATCGTTGGGAACCGGAGCTGAATGAAGCCATA
CCAAACGACGAGCGTGACACCACGATGCCTGCAGCAATGGCAACAACGTTGCGCAAACTATTAACTGGCG
AACTACTTACTCTAGCTTCCCGGCAACAATTAATAGACTGGATGGAGGCGGATAAAGTTGCAGGACCACT
TCTGCGCTCGGCCCTTCCGGCTGGCTGGTTTATTGCTGATAAATCTGGAGCCGGTGAGCGTGGGTCTCGC
GGTATCATTGCAGCACTGGGGCCAGATGGTAAGCCCTCCCGTATCGTAGTTATCTACACGACGGGGAGTC
AGGCAACTATGGATGAACGAAATAGACAGATCGCTGAGATAGGTGCCTCACTGATTAAGCATTGGTAACT
GTCAGACCAAGTTTACTCATATATACTTTAGATTGATTTAAAACTTCATTTTTAATTTAAAAGGATCTAG
GTGAAGATCCTTTTTGATAATCTCATGACCAAAATCCCTTAACGTGAGTTTTCGTTCCACTGAGCGTCAG
ACCCCGTAGAAAAGATCAAAGGATCTTCTTGAGATCCTTTTTTTCTGCGCGTAATCTGCTGCTTGCAAAC
AAAAAAACCACCGCTACCAGCGGTGGTTTGTTTGCCGGATCAAGAGCTACCAACTCTTTTTCCGAAGGTA
ACTGGCTTCAGCAGAGCGCAGATACCAAATACTGTCCTTCTAGTGTAGCCGTAGTTAGGCCACCACTTCA
AGAACTCTGTAGCACCGCCTACATACCTCGCTCTGCTAATCCTGTTACCAGTGGCTGCTGCCAGTGGCGA
TAAGTCGTGTCTTACCGGGTTGGACTCAAGACGATAGTTACCGGATAAGGCGCAGCGGTCGGGCTGAACG
GGGGGTTCGTGCACACAGCCCAGCTTGGAGCGAACGACCTACACCGAACTGAGATACCTACAGCGTGAGC
TATGAGAAAGCGCCACGCTTCCCGAAGGGAGAAAGGCGGACAGGTATCCGGTAAGCGGCAGGGTCGGAAC
AGGAGAGCGCACGAGGGAGCTTCCAGGGGGAAACGCCTGGTATCTTTATAGTCCTGTCGGGTTTCGCCAC
CTCTGACTTGAGCGTCGATTTTTGTGATGCTCGTCAGGGGGGCGGAGCCTATGGAAAAACGCCAGCAACG
CGGCCTTTTTACGGTTCCTGGCCTTTTGCTGGCCTTTTGCTCACATGTTCTTTCCTGCGTTATCCCCTGA
TTCTGTGGATAACCGTATTACCGCCTTTGAGTGAGCTGATACCGCTCGCCGCAGCCGAACGACCGAGCGC
AGCGAGTCAGTGAGCGAGGAAGCGGAAGAGCGCCTGATGCGGTATTTTCTCCTTACGCATCTGTGCGGTA
TTTCACACCGCATATATGGTGCACTCTCAGTACAATCTGCTCTGATGCCGCATAGTTAAGCCAGTATACA
CTCCGCTATCGCTACGTGACTGGGTCATGGCTGCGCCCCGACACCCGCCAACACCCGCTGACGCGCCCTG
ACGGGCTTGTCTGCTCCCGGCATCCGCTTACAGACAAGCTGTGACCGTCTCCGGGAGCTGCATGTGTCAG
AGGTTTTCACCGTCATCACCGAAACGCGCGAGGCAGCTGCGGTAAAGCTCATCAGCGTGGTCGTGAAGCG
ATTCACAGATGTCTGCCTGTTCATCCGCGTCCAGCTCGTTGAGTTTCTCCAGAAGCGTTAATGTCTGGCT
TCTGATAAAGCGGGCCATGTTAAGGGCGGTTTTTTCCTGTTTGGTCACTGATGCCTCCGTGTAAGGGGGA
TTTCTGTTCATGGGGGTAATGATACCGATGAAACGAGAGAGGATGCTCACGATACGGGTTACTGATGATG
AACATGCCCGGTTACTGGAACGTTGTGAGGGTAAACAACTGGCGGTATGGATGCGGCGGGACCAGAGAAA
AATCACTCAGGGTCAATGCCAGCGCTTCGTTAATACAGATGTAGGTGTTCCACAGGGTAGCCAGCAGCAT
CCTGCGATGCAGATCCGGAACATAATGGTGCAGGGCGCTGACTTCCGCGTTTCCAGACTTTACGAAACAC
GGAAACCGAAGACCATTCATGTTGTTGCTCAGGTCGCAGACGTTTTGCAGCAGCAGTCGCTTCACGTTCG
CTCGCGTATCGGTGATTCATTCTGCTAACCAGTAAGGCAACCCCGCCAGCCTAGCCGGGTCCTCAACGAC
AGGAGCACGATCATGCGCACCCGTGGCCAGGACCCAACGCTGCCCGAGATCTCGATCCCGCGAAATTAAT
ACGACTCACTATAGGGAGACCACAACGGTTTCCCTCTAGAAATAATTTTGTTTAACTTTAAGAAGGAGAT
ATACATATGAATAAGCCTGTAACCGTTGATGAATCCCTTGCCCGTGAATTCGGGCTGACATCTGAGGAAT
ACGGTCGTGTGCTGTCCATTATGGGCCGCACCCCCAGCCTGACAGAGCTGGGCGTGTTCTCTGTGATGTG
GTCGGAACACTGCTCCTACAAATCTTCCCGCAAGTGGCTGCGCACGCTGCCAACCAAGGCGCCGTGGGTT
ATTCATGGCCCCGGTGAAAATGCTGGTGTGGTGGATATTGGGCAGGGCTATGCCGCCATCTTCAAGATGG
AAAGCCATAACCACCCATCCTTTATCGAACCCTATCAGGGTGCGGCCACGGGTGTGGGGGGCATTCTGCG
CGATGTGTTCACCATGGGCGCACGCCCCATTGCCAACTTGAACGCCCTGCGTTTTGGCAGCCCCGAAAAC
CCCGTTACCCGCCGCGTGATTGATGGCGTGGTGCGTGGTATTGGCGGCTATGGCAACTGTGTTGGCGTGC
CCACCGTAGGCGGGGAAATCAACTTCCACCCGGCCTATGATGGCAACCCGCTGGTAAACGCCATGACGGT
TGGTTTGGCCCGTAAGGACCGTATCTTCCTTTCGGCTGCGGCAGGTGTTGGCAACCCGGTTGTTTACGTG
GGCTCCCGCACAGGGCGTGATGGCATTCATGGTGCCACCATGTCTTCCGCCGAGTTTGATGAAGATGCCC
TTTCCAAGCGCCCCACGGTACAGGTGGGTGACCCCTTTATTGAAAAGCTTCTGATTGAAGCCTGTCTGGA
ACTGATGGCAACAGATGCCATTATCGCCATTCAGGACATGGGCGCTGCGGGTCTGACATCTTCTTCCGTG
GAAATGGCAGGCAAGGGCGGTGTGGGCATTGAGCTTGATCTGGATGCCGTGCCCCAGCGTGAGCCGAACA
TGACGGCTTATGAAATGATGCTGTCTGAAAGCCAGGAACGCATGCTGATGGTGCTGCGCCCTGACCGGAC
AGACGTGGCCCGCAAGATCTTTGAAAAATGGGAACTGGATTTTGCCATTATTGGGCATCTGACAGATACC
GGCCACATCGTCGTCAAGCACAAAGGACAGTTGGAAGCCGATATTCCGCTGGACCCATTGGCAGAACAGG
CCCCTATTTACGATCGGCCCGCAACACCACCCAAGGCGCCGGCTCCGCTAGAAGGCGTGCATGCACCGCT
TTCTTTGGATGCCACGTTACTGAAGCTGGTTGGTTCGCCAGATCTGGCCTCCCGCGCATGGGTATGGAAC
CAGTATGACAGCACTGTAGGGGGGCAGACAGTCCGCCGTCCGGGTGCTGCTGATGCTGCCATTGTGAAGG
TGGAAGATACAGACATTGGTCTGGCCATCACCACAGATTGCACCCCGCGTTACTGTCAGGCAGACCCCAA
AACAGGTGGCGCACAAGCTGTTGCAGAAGCATGGCGTAACCTAACAGCTACTGGCGCACGCCCGCTGGCC
GTAACGGATAACCTGAACTTCGCCAACCCGGAAAAACCCGAAATCATGGGCCAGTTTGTGGCTGCGGTTG
AAGGTATGGGGGAAGCCTGTACAGCGCTGGATTTCCCGGTCGTGAGCGGCAACGTGTCTCTTTATAATGA
AACACGAAACCCAGATGGCTCCACCACCGCCATTCTGCCCACACCCGCCATTGGCGCCTTGGGCGTTCTG
GATGATGTGAACAAGGCTGTTGGCCTTGGCATGCAGCCAGAATCTGACGTGGTGCTGATTGGTGAAACCA
AGGGTGAGCTCGGCCAGACCATCTGGCTGCGTGAAATTCTGGGTCAGGAAGCTGGTGCACCGCCGCCGGT
CGATCTGGTTGCCGAAAAACGCAATGGTGACTTTGTACGCAGCGCCATTCTGGATGGCACCATTACCGCA
TGCCATGACATTGCTGACGGTGGCATTATGGTTGCCGCCGCAGAAATGGTGATGGCAAGTGGCATTGGAT
GTGAGCTGGAAAGCCCAGATTCCGGTATCCGGCCAGAAGCCTTCTGGTTTGGTGAAGATCAGGCCCGCTA
TCTGGCTTGTGTAGCAAACGGCAAAGCCCTGTGCGAACGCGCTCAGGCAGCTGGTGTGCCTGCACGCATT
ATTGCCCGCTCAGGCGGAAATGATTTGATTCTGCCCAGCGGCGTCACCATATCCGCAGCACGCCTAAAAA
CGGCCCATGAAGCATTTTTCCCGATGCTGATGGGCAACTAACTCGAGCACCACCACCACCACCACTGAGA
TCCGGCTGCTAACAAAGCCCGAAAGGAAGCTGAGTTGGCTGCTGCCACCGCTGAGCAATAACTAGCATAA
CCCCTTGGGGCCTCTAAACGGGTCTTGAGGGGTTTTTTGCTGAAAGGAGGAACTATATCCGGAT
