>Addgene plasmid #72515 | pJK539 | addgene partial sequence | sequence record 135825 | T7 5'-TAATACGACTCACTATAGGG-3'
AATAATTTTGTTTAACTTTAAGAAGGAGATATACATATGAATAAGCCTGTAACCGTTGATGAATCCCTTG
CCCGTGAATTCGGGCTGACATCTGAGGAATACGGTCGTGTGCTGTCCATTATGGGCCGCACCCCCAGCCT
GACAGAGCTGGGCGTGTTCTCTGTGATGTGGTCGGAACACTGCTCCTACAAATCTTCCCGCAAGTGGCTG
CGCACGCTGCCAACCAAGGCGCCGTGGGTTATTCATGGCCCCGGTGAAAATGCTGGTGTGGTGGATATTG
GGCAGGGCTATGCCGCCATCTTCAAGATGGAAAGCCATAACCACCCATCCTTTATCGAACCCTATCAGGG
TGCGGCCACGGGTGTGGGGGGCATTCTGCGCGATGTGTTCACCATGGGCGCACGCCCCATTGCCAACTTG
AACGCCCTGCGTTTTGGCAGCCCCGAAAACCCCGTTACCCGCCGCGTGATTGATGGCGTGGTGCGTGGTA
TTGGCGGCTATGGCAACTGTGTTGGCGTGCCCACCGTAGGCGGGGAAATCAACTTCCACCCGGCCTATGA
TGGCAACCCGCTGGTAAACGCCATGACGGTTGGTTTGGCCCGTAAGGACCGTATCTTCCTTTCGGCTGCG
GCAGGTGTTGGCAACCCGGTTGTTTACGTGGGCTCCCGCACAGGGCGTGATGGCATTCATGGTGCCACCA
TGTCTTCCGCCGAGTTTGATGAAGATGCCCTTTCCAAGCGCCCCACGGTACAGGTGGGTGACCCCTTTAT
TGAAAAGCTTCTGATTGAAGCCTGTCTGGAACTGATGGCAACAGATGCCATTATCGCCATTCAGGACATG
GGCGCTGCGGGTCTGACATCTTCTTCCGTGGAAATGGCAGGCAAGGGCGGTGTGGGCATTGAGCTTGATC
TGGATGCCGTGCCCCAGCGTGAGCCGAACATGACGGCTTATGAAATGATGCTGTCTGAAAGCCAGGAACG
CATGCTGATGGTGCTGCGCCCTGACCGGACAGACGTGGCCCGCAAGATCTTTGAAAAATGGGAACTGGAT
TTTGCCATTATTGGGCATCTG
