>Addgene plasmid #72515 | pJK539 | addgene partial sequence | sequence record 135827 | T7term 5'-GCTAGTTATTGCTCAGCGG-3'
TTTCGGGCTTTGTTAGCAGCCGGATCTCAGTGGTGGTGGTGGTGGTGCTCGAGTTAGTTGCCCATCAGCA
TCGGGAAAAATGCTTCATGGGCCGTTTTTAGGCGTGCTGCGGATATGGTGACGCCGCTGGGCAGAATCAA
ATCATTTCCGCCTGAGCGGGCAATAATGCGTGCAGGCACACCAGCTGCCTGAGCGCGTTCGCACAGGGCT
TTGCCGTTTGCTACACAAGCCAGATAGCGGGCCTGATCTTCACCAAACCAGAAGGCTTCTGGCCGGATAC
CGGAATCTGGGCTTTCCAGCTCACATCCAATGCCACTTGCCATCACCATTTCTGCGGCGGCAACCATAAT
GCCACCGTCAGCAATGTCATGGCATGCGGTAATGGTGCCATCCAGAATGGCGCTGCGTACAAAGTCACCA
TTGCGTTTTTCGGCAACCAGATCGACCGGCGGCGGTGCACCAGCTTCCTGACCCAGAATTTCACGCAGCC
AGATGGTCTGGCCGAGCTCACCCTTGGTTTCACCAATCAGCACCACGTCAGATTCTGGCTGCATGCCAAG
GCCAACAGCCTTGTTCACATCATCCAGAACGCCCAAGGCGCCAATGGCGGGTGTGGGCAGAATGGCGGTG
GTGGAGCCATCTGGGTTTCGTGTTTCATTATAAAGAGACACGTTGCCGCTCACGACCGGGAAATCCAGCG
CTGTACAGGCTTCCCCCATACCTTCAACCGCAGCCACAAACTGGCCCATGATTTCGGGTTTTTCCGGGTT
GGCGAAGTTCAGGTTATCCGTTACGGCCAGCGGGCGTGCGCCAGTAGCTGTTAGGTTACGCCATGCTTCT
GCAACAGCTTGTGCGCCACCTGTTTTGGGGTCTGCCTGACAGTAACGCGGGGTGCAATCTGTGGTGATGG
CCAGACCAATGTCTGTATCTTCCACCTTCACAATGGCAGCATCAGCAGCACCCGGACGGCGGACTGTCTG
CCCCCCTACAGTGCTGTCATACTGGTTCCATACCCATGCGCGGGAGGCCA
